Addgene plasmid #97326: pMSP1D1Q1
Purpose: Nanodisc scaffold protein belt. Mutant of MSP1D1 from the Sligar Lab to include an additional Q residue shortly after the TEV cleavage site. Additional mass used as marker in mass spectrometry.
Depositing lab: Michael Marty. Depositing organization: University of Arizona.
Backbone
  Vector backbone: pET 28a
  Backbone size w/o insert (bp): 5300
  Vector type: Bacterial Expression
Growth in bacteria
  Bacterial resistance: Kanamycin, 50 μg/mL
  Growth temperature: 37°C
  Growth strain: DH5alpha
  Copy number: Low Copy
Gene/Insert
  Gene/Insert name: MSP1D1Q1 (alt name: D1Q1)
  Species: Synthetic
  Insert size (bp): 639
  Mutation: Addition of Q residue after T25
  Promoter: T7
  Tag / fusion protein: 6xHis - TEV (N terminal on insert)
  Cloning method: Restriction Enzyme; 5′ cloning site Nco I (not destroyed); 3′ cloning site Hind III (not destroyed)
  Sequencing primers: 5′ T7 Pro; 3′ T7 Term
Resource information
  A portion of this plasmid was derived from a plasmid made by: Stephen Sligar, https://www.addgene.org/20061/
Terms and licenses: Academic/Nonprofit Terms; Industry Terms: Not Available to Industry
How to cite: pMSP1D1Q1 was a gift from Michael Marty (Addgene plasmid # 97326 ; http://n2t.net/addgene:97326 ; RRID:Addgene_97326)
