[The description below was written by a language model from this plasmid's Addgene catalogue record and pLannotate feature annotations shown in this document.]
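Description:
pMSP1D1Q1 is a bacterial expression plasmid built on the pET-28a backbone for producing a variant membrane scaffold protein used to assemble nanodiscs. It is maintained in E. coli under kanamycin selection (aph(3')-Ia, KanR) and replicates from a ColE1/pBR322-type origin. The accompanying rop gene and bom region are consistent with its listing as low copy. An f1 origin is also present, and the short tetracycline-resistance fragments annotated in the backbone are non-functional pBR322 remnants.

The roughly 640 bp synthetic insert, cloned between NcoI and HindIII, encodes MSP1D1Q1. This is a mutant of the MSP1D1 scaffold protein, and part of the plasmid was derived from an earlier MSP1D1 construct. The annotation tool matches most of the coding region to apolipoprotein A-I, in line with the apoA-I ancestry of membrane scaffold proteins, whose amphipathic helices wrap as a belt around a disc of lipid bilayer. The protein carries an N-terminal 6xHis tag followed by a TEV protease cleavage site for affinity purification and tag removal. The defining change is one additional glutamine inserted after T25, shortly downstream of the TEV site. Expression is driven by the T7 promoter with an adjacent lac operator, the T7 gene 10 ribosome binding site and the T7 terminator, while the plasmid-borne lacI supplies repressor. Transcription is therefore IPTG-inducible in hosts that provide T7 RNA polymerase. A vector-derived His-tag sequence is annotated downstream of the insert, but the record lists only the N-terminal tag.

The extra residue gives the scaffold a distinct mass, which serves as a marker in mass spectrometry of nanodiscs.
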