Features (pLannotate 1.2.2; 20 found; start..end, strand, type, name):
    189..207     +  promoter       T7 promoter: promoter for bacteriophage T7 RNA polymerase
    208..232     +  protein_bind   lac operator: The lac repressor binds to the lac operator to inhibit transcription in E. coli. This inhibition can be relieved by adding lactose or isopropyl-β-D-thiogalactopyranoside (IPTG). lac repressor encoded by lacI
    247..269     +  RBS            RBS: efficient ribosome binding site from bacteriophage T7 gene 10 (Olins and Rangwala, 1989)
    282..299     +  CDS            capTEV™ (fragment): composite tag for in vivo biotinylation, TEV protease cleavage, and 6xHis tagging
    345..914     +  CDS            APOA1 (fragment): APOA1_GORGO - Experimental evidence at protein level: Swiss-Prot protein existence level 1. Participates in the reverse transport of cholesterol from tissues to the liver for excretion by promoting cholesterol efflux from tissues and by acting as a cofactor for the lecithin cholesterol acyltransferase (LCAT). As part of the SPAP complex, activates spermatozoa motility (By similarity). From Gorilla gorilla gorilla (Western lowland gorilla).
    937..954     +  CDS            9xHis (fragment): 9xHis affinity tag
    964..1013    +  CDS            SET1 (fragment): solubility-enhancement tag derived from T7 phage gene 10B
   1021..1068    +  terminator     T7 terminator: transcription terminator for bacteriophage T7 RNA polymerase
   1105..1533    +  rep_origin     f1 ori (sequence partly withheld): f1 bacteriophage origin of replication; arrow indicates direction of (+) strand synthesis
   1586..1643    +  promoter       AmpR promoter (fragment): bla
   1652..2467    -  CDS            KanR: aminoglycoside phosphotransferase; aph(3')-Ia; confers resistance to kanamycin in bacteria or G418 (Geneticin®) in eukaryotes
   2589..3177    +  rep_origin     ori: high-copy-number ColE1/pMB1/pBR322/pUC origin of replication
   3363..3502    -  misc_feature   bom: basis of mobility region from pBR322
   3604..3795    -  CDS            rop: Rop protein, which maintains plasmids at low copy number; rop
   3812..4192    +  CDS            YPB1_ECOLX: Protein predicted: Swiss-Prot protein existence level 4. From Escherichia coli.
   4264..4555    -  CDS            TcR (fragment): tetracycline efflux protein; tet; confers resistance to tetracycline
   4570..4591    -  protein_bind   CAP binding site: CAP binding activates transcription in the presence of cAMP. E. coli catabolite activator protein
   4604..5686    -  CDS            lacI: lac repressor; lacI; The lac repressor binds to the lac operator to inhibit transcription in E. coli. This inhibition can be relieved by adding lactose or isopropyl-β-D-thiogalactopyranoside (IPTG).
   5687..5764    -  promoter       lacI promoter: lacI
   5772..167     -  CDS            TcR (fragment) (across the origin): tetracycline efflux protein; tet; confers resistance to tetracycline
>Addgene plasmid #97326 | pMSP1D1Q1 | addgene full sequence | sequence record 182622 | Addgene NGS Result
GTCCCCCGGCCACGGGGCCTGCCACCATACCCACGCCGAAACAAGCGCTCATGAGCCCGAAGTGGCGAGC
CCGATCTTCCCCATCGGTGATGTCGGCGATATAGGCGCCAGCAACCGCACCTGTGGCGCCGGTGATGCCG
GCCACGATGCGTCCGGCGTAGAGGATCGAGATCTCGATCCCGCGAAATTAATACGACTCACTATAGGGGA
ATTGTGAGCGGATAACAATTCCCCTCTAGAAATAATTTTGTTTAACTTTAAGAAGGAGATATACCATGGG
TCATCATCATCATCATCATCACGATTATGATATTCCTACTACTGAGAATTTGTATTTTCAGGGTTCTACC
CAGTTCAGTAAACTTCGCGAACAACTGGGCCCCGTGACGCAGGAATTCTGGGACAACCTGGAAAAAGAAA
CCGAGGGACTGCGTCAGGAAATGTCCAAAGATTTAGAAGAGGTGAAGGCCAAGGTTCAGCCATATCTCGA
TGACTTTCAGAAAAAATGGCAGGAAGAGATGGAATTATATCGTCAAAAGGTGGAACCGCTGCGTGCGGAA
CTGCAAGAGGGGGCACGCCAAAAACTCCATGAGCTCCAAGAGAAGCTCAGCCCATTAGGCGAAGAAATGC
GCGATCGCGCCCGTGCACATGTTGATGCACTCCGGACTCATTTGGCGCCGTATTCGGATGAACTTCGCCA
GCGTTTGGCCGCACGTCTCGAGGCGCTGAAAGAAAACGGGGGTGCCCGCTTGGCTGAGTACCACGCGAAA
GCGACAGAACACCTGAGCACCTTGAGCGAAAAAGCGAAACCGGCGCTGGAAGATCTACGCCAGGGCTTAT
TGCCTGTTCTTGAGAGCTTTAAAGTCAGTTTTCTGTCAGCTCTGGAAGAATATACTAAAAAGCTGAATAC
CCAGTAAGCTTGCGGCCGCACTCGAGCACCACCACCACCACCACTGAGATCCGGCTGCTAACAAAGCCCG
AAAGGAAGCTGAGTTGGCTGCTGCCACCGCTGAGCAATAACTAGCATAACCCCTTGGGGCCTCTAAACGG
GTCTTGAGGGGTTTTTTGCTGAAAGGAGGAACTATATCCGGATTGGCGAATGGG
[124 nt withheld, positions 1105-1228]
C
[91 nt withheld, positions 1230-1320]
A
[49 nt withheld, positions 1322-1370]
CCTTTGACGTTGGAGTCCACGTTCTTT
[37 nt withheld, positions 1398-1434]
ACCCTATCTCGGTCTATTCTTTTGATTTATAAGGGATTTTGCCGATTTCGGCCTATTGGTTAAAAAATGA
GCTGATTTAACAAAAATTTAACGCGAATTTTAACAAAATATTAACGCTTACAATTTAGGTGGCACTTTTC
GGGGAAATGTGCGCGGAACCCCTATTTGTTTATTTTTCTAAATACATTCAAATATGTATCCGCTCATGAA
TTAATTCTTAGAAAAACTCATCGAGCATCAAATGAAACTGCAATTTATTCATATCAGGATTATCAATACC
ATATTTTTGAAAAAGCCGTTTCTGTAATGAAGGAGAAAACTCACCGAGGCAGTTCCATAGGATGGCAAGA
TCCTGGTATCGGTCTGCGATTCCGACTCGTCCAACATCAATACAACCTATTAATTTCCCCTCGTCAAAAA
TAAGGTTATCAAGTGAGAAATCACCATGAGTGACGACTGAATCCGGTGAGAATGGCAAAAGTTTATGCAT
TTCTTTCCAGACTTGTTCAACAGGCCAGCCATTACGCTCGTCATCAAAATCACTCGCATCAACCAAACCG
TTATTCATTCGTGATTGCGCCTGAGCGAGACGAAATACGCGATCGCTGTTAAAAGGACAATTACAAACAG
GAATCGAATGCAACCGGCGCAGGAACACTGCCAGCGCATCAACAATATTTTCACCTGAATCAGGATATTC
TTCTAATACCTGGAATGCTGTTTTCCCGGGGATCGCAGTGGTGAGTAACCATGCATCATCAGGAGTACGG
ATAAAATGCTTGATGGTCGGAAGAGGCATAAATTCCGTCAGCCAGTTTAGTCTGACCATCTCATCTGTAA
CATCATTGGCAACGCTACCTTTGCCATGTTTCAGAAACAACTCTGGCGCATCGGGCTTCCCATACAATCG
ATAGATTGTCGCACCTGATTGCCCGACATTATCGCGAGCCCATTTATACCCATATAAATCAGCATCCATG
TTGGAATTTAATCGCGGCCTAGAGCAAGACGTTTCCCGTTGAATATGGCTCATAACACCCCTTGTATTAC
TGTTTATGTAAGCAGACAGTTTTATTGTTCATGACCAAAATCCCTTAACGTGAGTTTTCGTTCCACTGAG
CGTCAGACCCCGTAGAAAAGATCAAAGGATCTTCTTGAAATCCTTTTTTTCTGCGCGTAATCTGCTGCTT
GCAAACAAAAAAACCACCGCTACCAGCGGTGGTTTGTTTGCCGGATCAAGAGCTACCAACTCTTTTTCCG
AAGGTAACTGGCTTCAGCAGAGCGCAGATACCAAATACTGTCCTTCTAGTGTAGCCGTAGTTAGGCCACC
ACTTCAAGAACTCTGTAGCACCGCCTACATACCTCGCTCTGCTAATCCTGTTACCAGTGGCTGCTGCCAG
TGGCGATAAGTCGTGTCTTACCGGGTTGGACTCAAGACGATAGTTACCGGATAAGGCGCAGCGGTCGGGC
TGAACGGGGGGTTCGTGCACACAGCCCAGCTTGGAGCGAACGACCTACACCGAACTGAGATACCTACAGC
GTGAGCTATGAGAAAGCGCCACGCTTCCCGAAGGGAGAAAGGCGGACAGGTATCCGGTAAGCGGCAGGGT
CGGAACAGGAGAGCGCACGAGGGAGCTTCCAGGGGGAAACGCCTGGTATCTTTATAGTCCTGTCGGGTTT
CGCCACCTCTGACTTGAGCGTCGATTTTTGTGATGCTCGTCAGGGGGGCGGAGCCTATGGAAAAACGCCA
GCAACGCGGCCTTTTTACGGTTCCTGGCCTTTTGCTGGCCTTTTGCTCACATGTTCTTTCCTGCGTTATC
CCCTGATTCTGTGGATAACCGTATTACCGCCTTTGAGTGAGCTGATACCGCTCGCCGCAGCCGAACGACC
GAGCGCAGCGAGTCAGTGAGCGAGGAAGCGGAAGAGCGCCTGATGCGGTATTTTCTCCTTACGCATCTGT
GCGGTATTTCACACCGCAATGGTGCACTCTCAGTACAATCTGCTCTGATGCCGCATAGTTAAGCCAGTAT
ACACTCCGCTATCGCTACGTGACTGGGTCATGGCTGCGCCCCGACACCCGCCAACACCCGCTGACGCGCC
CTGACGGGCTTGTCTGCTCCCGGCATCCGCTTACAGACAAGCTGTGACCGTCTCCGGGAGCTGCATGTGT
CAGAGGTTTTCACCGTCATCACCGAAACGCGCGAGGCAGCTGCGGTAAAGCTCATCAGCGTGGTCGTGAA
GCGATTCACAGATGTCTGCCTGTTCATCCGCGTCCAGCTCGTTGAGTTTCTCCAGAAGCGTTAATGTCTG
GCTTCTGATAAAGCGGGCCATGTTAAGGGCGGTTTTTTCCTGTTTGGTCACTGATGCCTCCGTGTAAGGG
GGATTTCTGTTCATGGGGGTAATGATACCGATGAAACGAGAGAGGATGCTCACGATACGGGTTACTGATG
ATGAACATGCCCGGTTACTGGAACGTTGTGAGGGTAAACAACTGGCGGTATGGATGCGGCGGGACCAGAG
AAAAATCACTCAGGGTCAATGCCAGCGCTTCGTTAATACAGATGTAGGTGTTCCACAGGGTAGCCAGCAG
CATCCTGCGATGCAGATCCGGAACATAATGGTGCAGGGCGCTGACTTCCGCGTTTCCAGACTTTACGAAA
CACGGAAACCGAAGACCATTCATGTTGTTGCTCAGGTCGCAGACGTTTTGCAGCAGCAGTCGCTTCACGT
TCGCTCGCGTATCGGTGATTCATTCTGCTAACCAGTAAGGCAACCCCGCCAGCCTAGCCGGGTCCTCAAC
GACAGGAGCACGATCATGCGCACCCGTGGGGCCGCCATGCCGGCGATAATGGCCTGCTTCTCGCCGAAAC
GTTTGGTGGCGGGACCAGTGACGAAGGCTTGAGCGAGGGCGTGCAAGATTCCGAATACCGCAAGCGACAG
GCCGATCATCGTCGCGCTCCAGCGAAAGCGGTCCTCGCCGAAAATGACCCAGAGCGCTGCCGGCACCTGT
CCTACGAGTTGCATGATAAAGAAGACAGTCATAAGTGCGGCGACGATAGTCATGCCCCGCGCCCACCGGA
AGGAGCTGACTGGGTTGAAGGCTCTCAAGGGCATCGGTCGAGATCCCGGTGCCTAATGAGTGAGCTAACT
TACATTAATTGCGTTGCGCTCACTGCCCGCTTTCCAGTCGGGAAACCTGTCGTGCCAGCTGCATTAATGA
ATCGGCCAACGCGCGGGGAGAGGCGGTTTGCGTATTGGGCGCCAGGGTGGTTTTTCTTTTCACCAGTGAG
ACGGGCAACAGCTGATTGCCCTTCACCGCCTGGCCCTGAGAGAGTTGCAGCAAGCGGTCCACGCTGGTTT
GCCCCAGCAGGCGAAAATCCTGTTTGATGGTGGTTAACGGCGGGATATAACATGAGCTGTCTTCGGTATC
GTCGTATCCCACTACCGAGATATCCGCACCAACGCGCAGCCCGGACTCGGTAATGGCGCGCATTGCGCCC
AGCGCCATCTGATCGTTGGCAACCAGCATCGCAGTGGGAACGATGCCCTCATTCAGCATTTGCATGGTTT
GTTGAAAACCGGACATGGCACTCCAGTCGCCTTCCCGTTCCGCTATCGGCTGAATTTGATTGCGAGTGAG
ATATTTATGCCAGCCAGCCAGACGCAGACGCGCCGAGACAGAACTTAATGGGCCCGCTAACAGCGCGATT
TGCTGGTGACCCAATGCGACCAGATGCTCCACGCCCAGTCGCGTACCGTCTTCATGGGAGAAAATAATAC
TGTTGATGGGTGTCTGGTCAGAGACATCAAGAAATAACGCCGGAACATTAGTGCAGGCAGCTTCCACAGC
AATGGCATCCTGGTCATCCAGCGGATAGTTAATGATCAGCCCACTGACGCGTTGCGCGAGAAGATTGTGC
ACCGCCGCTTTACAGGCTTCGACGCCGCTTCGTTCTACCATCGACACCACCACGCTGGCACCCAGTTGAT
CGGCGCGAGATTTAATCGCCGCGACAATTTGCGACGGCGCGTGCAGGGCCAGACTGGAGGTGGCAACGCC
AATCAGCAACGACTGTTTGCCCGCCAGTTGTTGTGCCACGCGGTTGGGAATGTAATTCAGCTCCGCCATC
GCCGCTTCCACTTTTTCCCGCGTTTTCGCAGAAACGTGGCTGGCCTGGTTCACCACGCGGGAAACGGTCT
GATAAGAGACACCGGCATACTCTGCGACATCGTATAACGTTACTGGTTTCACATTCACCACCCTGAATTG
ACTCTCTTCCGGGCGCTATCATGCCATACCGCGAAAGGTTTTGCGCCATTCGATGGTGTCCGGGATCTCG
ACGCTCTCCCTTATGCGACTCCTGCATTAGGAAGCAGCCCAGTAGTAGGTTGAGGCCGTTGAGCACCGCC
GCCGCAAGGAATGGTGCATGCAAGGAGATGGCGCCCAACA
