>Addgene plasmid #97326 | pMSP1D1Q1 | depositor partial sequence | sequence record 179094 | pMSP1D1Q1
ATGGGTCATCATCATCATCATCATCACGATTATGATATTCCTACTACTGAGAATTTGTATTTTCAGGGTT
CTACCCAGTTCAGTAAACTTCGCGAACAACTGGGCCCCGTGACGCAGGAATTCTGGGACAACCTGGAAAA
AGAAACCGAGGGACTGCGTCAGGAAATGTCCAAAGATTTAGAAGAGGTGAAGGCCAAGGTTCAGCCATAT
CTCGATGACTTTCAGAAAAAATGGCAGGAAGAGATGGAATTATATCGTCAAAAGGTGGAACCGCTGCGTG
CGGAACTGCAAGAGGGGGCACGCCAAAAACTCCATGAGCTCCAAGAGAAGCTCAGCCCATTAGGCGAAGA
AATGCGCGATCGCGCCCGTGCACATGTTGATGCACTCCGGACTCATTTGGCGCCGTATTCGGATGAACTT
CGCCAGCGTTTGGCCGCACGTCTCGAGGCGCTGAAAGAAAACGGGGGTGCCCGCTTGGCTGAGTACCACG
CGAAAGCGACAGAACACCTGAGCACCTTGAGCGAAAAAGCGAAACCGGCGCTGGAAGATCTACGCCAGGG
CTTATTGCCTGTTCTTGAGAGCTTTAAAGTCAGTTTTCTGTCAGCTCTGGAAGAATATACTAAAAAGCTG
AATACCCAG
